Addgene plasmid #110016: pHH0103_GRAP2_SH3
Purpose: Protein expression and purification of GRAP2_SH3
Depositing lab: Sachdev Sidhu. Depositing organization: University of Toronto. Publication: Large-scale survey and database of high affinity ligands for peptide recognition modules. Teyra J, Kelil A, Jain S, Helmy M, Jajodia R, Hooda Y, Gu J, D'Cruz AA, Nicholson SE, Min J, Sudol M, Kim PM, Bader GD, Sidhu SS. Mol Syst Biol. 2020 Dec;16(12):e9310. doi: 10.15252/msb.20199310. PubMed 33438817.
Backbone
  Vector backbone: pHH0103
  Vector type: Bacterial Expression
Growth in bacteria
  Bacterial resistance: Ampicillin, 100 μg/mL
  Growth temperature: 37°C
  Growth strain: DH5alpha
  Copy number: Low Copy
Gene/Insert
  Gene/Insert name: GRAP2_SH3
  Species: H. sapiens (human)
  Entrez Gene: GRAP2 (a.k.a. GADS, GRAP-2, GRB2L, GRBLG, GRID, GRPL, GrbX, Grf40, Mona, P38)
  Cloning method: Restriction Enzyme; 5′ cloning site Sfi1 (unknown if destroyed); 3′ cloning site Not1 (unknown if destroyed)
Terms and licenses: Academic/Nonprofit Terms; Industry Terms: Not Available to Industry
How to cite: pHH0103_GRAP2_SH3 was a gift from Sachdev Sidhu (Addgene plasmid # 110016 ; http://n2t.net/addgene:110016 ; RRID:Addgene_110016)
