[The description below was written by a language model from this plasmid's Addgene catalogue record and pLannotate feature annotations shown in this document.]
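Description:
pHH0103_GRAP2_SH3 is a 6.9 kb bacterial expression plasmid built on the pHH0103 backbone for producing and purifying an SH3 domain of human GRAP2 (also known as GADS or Mona), an adaptor protein that interacts with SLP-76 and binds tyrosine-phosphorylated Shc. The plasmid is maintained in E. coli through a ColE1/pBR322-type origin and selected with ampicillin via the β-lactamase gene and its native promoter. The catalogue lists it as low copy. The annotated rop sequence is present only as fragments split by an f1 phage origin, and a pBR322 bom region is also present.

Expression is driven by the hybrid tac promoter with a downstream lac operator, and the plasmid carries its own lacI gene under the strengthened lacIq promoter, so transcription is held off until relieved by IPTG. The open reading frame begins with a 6xHis tag, followed by Schistosoma japonicum glutathione S-transferase and then a roughly 190 bp GRAP2 fragment inserted between SfiI and NotI sites. The product is therefore a His-GST-SH3 fusion that can be captured by either metal-affinity or glutathione resins. The record does not indicate which of the GRAP2 SH3 domains is encoded, nor does it annotate a protease cleavage site between GST and the domain.

An fd terminator lies immediately after the insert. Downstream of it are fragments of M13 gene III and a short tetracycline-resistance remnant, which appear to be non-functional leftovers suggesting descent from a phage-display phagemid. The construct belongs to a large collection of peptide recognition modules expressed as purified domains for surveying high-affinity peptide ligands.
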