Features (pLannotate 1.2.2; 21 found; start..end, strand, type, name):
      1..29      +  promoter       tac promoter: strong E. coli promoter; hybrid between the trp and lac UV5 promoters
     37..53      +  protein_bind   lac operator: The lac repressor binds to the lac operator to inhibit transcription in E. coli. This inhibition can be relieved by adding lactose or isopropyl-β-D-thiogalactopyranoside (IPTG). lac repressor encoded by lacI
    138..155     +  CDS            6xHis: 6xHis affinity tag
    171..824     +  CDS            GST26_SCHJA: Experimental evidence at protein level: Swiss-Prot protein existence level 1. GST isoenzymes appear to play a central role in the parasite detoxification system. Other functions are also suspected including a role in increasing the solubility of haematin in the parasite gut. From Schistosoma japonicum (Blood fluke).
    897..1085    +  CDS            GRAP2 (fragment): GRAP2_HUMAN - Also known as GADS, GRB2L, GRID. Experimental evidence at protein level: Swiss-Prot protein existence level 1. Interacts with SLP-76 to regulate NF-AT activation. Binds to tyrosine-phosphorylated shc. From Homo sapiens (Human).
   1101..1148    +  terminator     fd terminator (sequence withheld): central terminator from bacteriophage fd (Otsuka and Kunisawa, 1982)
   1153..1365    +  CDS            M13 gene III (fragment) (sequence partly withheld): pIII; III; minor coat protein
   1380..1850    +  CDS            M13 gene III (fragment) (sequence partly withheld): pIII; III; minor coat protein
   1872..1942    +  CDS            TcR (fragment): tetracycline efflux protein; tet; confers resistance to tetracycline
   2184..2564    -  CDS            YPB1_ECOLX: Protein predicted: Swiss-Prot protein existence level 4. From Escherichia coli.
   2581..2732    +  CDS            rop (fragment): Rop protein, which maintains plasmids at low copy number; rop
   2768..3196    -  rep_origin     f1 ori (sequence partly withheld): f1 bacteriophage origin of replication; arrow indicates direction of (+) strand synthesis
   3205..3244    +  CDS            rop (fragment): Rop protein, which maintains plasmids at low copy number; rop
   3346..3486    +  misc_feature   bom: basis of mobility region from pBR322
   3672..4259    -  rep_origin     ori: high-copy-number ColE1/pMB1/pBR322/pUC origin of replication
   4430..5290    -  CDS            AmpR: β-lactamase; bla; confers resistance to ampicillin, carbenicillin, and related antibiotics
   5291..5395    -  promoter       AmpR promoter: bla
   5504..5581    +  promoter       lacIq promoter: lacI (mutant); In the lacIq allele, a single base change in the promoter boosts expression of the lacI gene about 10-fold.
   5582..6664    +  CDS            lacI: lac repressor; lacI; The lac repressor binds to the lac operator to inhibit transcription in E. coli. This inhibition can be relieved by adding lactose or isopropyl-β-D-thiogalactopyranoside (IPTG).
   6677..6698    +  protein_bind   CAP binding site: CAP binding activates transcription in the presence of cAMP. E. coli catabolite activator protein
   6717..6734    +  promoter       tet promoter (fragment): E. coli promoter for tetracycline efflux protein gene
>Addgene plasmid #110016 | pHH0103_GRAP2_SH3 | addgene full sequence | sequence record 215928 | Addgene NGS Result
TTGACAATTAATCATCGGCTCGTATAATGTGTGGAATTGTGAGCGGATAACAATTTCACACAGGAAACAG
CCAGTCCGTTTAGGTGTTTTCACGAGCACTTCACCAACAAGGACCATAGATTATGAAAATCGAAGAACAC
CATCACCATCACCATTCCAGCGGTAAGCTTATGTCCCCTATACTAGGTTATTGGAAAATTAAGGGCCTTG
TGCAACCCACTCGACTTCTTTTGGAATATCTTGAAGAAAAATATGAAGAGCATTTGTATGAGCGCGATGA
AGGTGATAAATGGCGAAACAAAAAGTTTGAATTGGGTTTGGAGTTTCCCAATCTTCCTTATTATATTGAT
GGTGATGTTAAATTAACACAGTCTATGGCCATCATACGTTATATAGCTGACAAGCACAACATGTTGGGTG
GTTGTCCAAAAGAGCGTGCAGAGATTTCAATGCTTGAAGGAGCGGTTTTGGATATTAGATACGGTGTTTC
GAGAATTGCATATAGTAAAGACTTTGAAACTCTCAAAGTTGATTTTCTTAGCAAGCTACCTGAAATGCTG
AAAATGTTCGAAGATCGTTTATGTCATAAAACATATTTAAATGGTGATCATGTAACCCATCCTGACTTCA
TGTTGTATGACGCTCTTGATGTTGTTTTATACATGGACCCAATGTGCCTGGATGCGTTCCCAAAATTAGT
TTGTTTTAAAAAACGTATTGAAGCTATCCCACAAATTGATAAGTACTTGAAATCCAGCAAGTATATAGCA
TGGCCTTTGCAGGGCTGGCAAGCCACGTTTGGTGGTGGCGACCATCCTCCAAAATCGGATCTGGAAGTTC
TGTTCCAGGGGCCCCTGTCCAGCGGTCTGGTTCCGCGTGGTTCCGGTACCGCGGCCCAGCCGGCCGGCCG
TGTTCGCTGGGCGCGTGCCCTGTATGATTTTGAAGCCCTGGAAGATGACGAACTGGGCTTCCATAGTGGT
GAAGTGGTTGAAGTCCTGGACAGCTCTAACCCGTCTTGGTGGACCGGCCGTCTGCACAACAAACTGGGTC
TGTTTCCGGCAAATTACGTGGCTCCGATGACGCGCGCGGCCGCATA
[142 nt withheld, positions 1097-1238]
C
[98 nt withheld, positions 1240-1337]
AGTTTGTACTGGTGACGAAACTCAGTGTCTAGCTAGAGTGGC
[149 nt withheld, positions 1380-1528]
T
[41 nt withheld, positions 1530-1570]
T
[62 nt withheld, positions 1572-1633]
A
[35 nt withheld, positions 1635-1669]
CCTCCCTCAATCGGTTGAATGTCGCCCTTTTGTCTTTGGCGCTGGTAAACCATATGAA
[86 nt withheld, positions 1728-1813]
T
[54 nt withheld, positions 1815-1868]
CTAGCGCCGCCCTATACCTTGTCTGCCTCCCCGCGTTGCGTCGCGGTGCATGGAGCCGGGCCACCTCGAC
CTGAATGGAAGCCGGCGGCACCTCGCTAACGGATTCACCACTCCAAGAATTGGAGCCAATCAATTCTTGC
GGAGAACTGTGAATGCGCAAACCAACCCTTGGCAGAACATATCCATCGCGTCCGCCATCTCCAGCAGCCG
CACGCGGCGCATCTCGGGCAGCGTTGGGTCCTGGCCACGGGTGCGCATGATCGTGCTCCTGTCGTTGAGG
ACCCGGCTAGGCTGGCGGGGTTGCCTTACTGGTTAGCAGAATGAATCACCGATACGCGAGCGAACGTGAA
GCGACTGCTGCTGCAAAACGTCTGCGACCTGAGCAACAACATGAATGGTCTTCGGTTTCCGTGTTTCGTA
AAGTCTGGAAACGCGGAAGTCAGCGCCCTGCACCATTATGTTCCGGATCTGCATCGCAGGATGCTGCTGG
CTACCCTGTGGAACACCTACATCTGTATTAACGAAGCGCTGGCATTGACCCTGAGTGATTTTTCTCTGGT
CCCGCCGCATCCATACCGCCAGTTGTTTACCCTCACAACGTTCCAGTAACCGGGCATGTTCATCATCAGT
AACCCGTATCGTGAGCATCCTCTCTCGTTTCATCGGTATCATTACCCCCATGAACAGAAATCCCCCTTAC
ACGGAGGCATCAGTGACCAAACAGGAAAAAACCGCCCTTAACATGGCCCGCTTTATCAGAAGCCAGACAT
TAACGCTTCTGGAGAAACTCAACGAGCTGGACGCGGATGAACAGGCAGACATCTGTGAATCGCTTCACGA
CCACGCTGATGAGCTTTACCGCAGGATCCGCGAAATTGTAAGCGTTAATATTTTGTTAAAATTCGCGTTA
AATTTTTGTTAAATCAGCTCATTTTTTAACCAATAGGCCGAAATCGGCAAAATCCCTTATAAATCAAAAG
AATAGACCGAGATAGGGT
[37 nt withheld, positions 2867-2903]
AAAGAACGTGGACTCCAACGTCAAAGG
[49 nt withheld, positions 2931-2979]
T
[91 nt withheld, positions 2981-3071]
G
[124 nt withheld, positions 3073-3196]
CGCGGATCCTGCCTCGCGCGTTTCGGTGATGACGGTGAAAACCTCTGACACATGCAGCTCCCGGAGACGG
TCACAGCTTGTCTGTAAGCGGATGCCGGGAGCAGACAAGCCCGTCAGGGCGCGTCAGCGGGTGTTGGCGG
GTGTCGGGGCGCAGCCATGACCCAGTCACGTAGCGATAGCGGAGTGTATACTGGCTTAACTATGCGGCAT
CAGAGCAGATTGTACTGAGAGTGCACCATATGCGGTGTGAAATACCGCACAGATGCGTAAGGAGAAAATA
CCGCATCAGGCGCTCTTCCGCTTCCTCGCTCACTGACTCGCTGCGCTCGGTCGTTCGGCTGCGGCGAGCG
GTATCAGCTCACTCAAAGGCGGTAATACGGTTATCCACAGAATCAGGGGATAACGCAGGAAAGAACATGT
GAGCAAAAGGCCAGCAAAAGGCCAGGAACCGTAAAAAGGCCGCGTTGCTGGCGTTTTTCCATAGGCTCCG
CCCCCCTGACGAGCATCACAAAAATCGACGCTCAAGTCAGAGGTGGCGAAACCCGACAGGACTATAAAGA
TACCAGGGTTTCCCCCTGGAAGCTCCCTCGTGCGCTCTCCTGTTCCGACCCTGCCGCTTACCGGATACCT
GTCCGCCTTTCTCCCTTCGGGAAGCGTGGCGCTTTCTCATAGCTCACGCTGTAGGTATCTCAGTTCGGTG
TAGGTCGTTCGCTCCAAGCTGGGCTGTGTGCACGAACCCCCCGTTCAGCCCGACCGCTGCGCCTTATCCG
GTAACTATCGTCTTGAGTCCAACCCGGTAAGACACGACTTATCGCCACTGGCAGCAGCCACTGGTAACAG
GATTAGCAGAGCGAGGTATGTAGGCGGTGCTACAGAGTTCTTGAAGTGGTGGCCTAACTACGGCTACACT
AGAAGGACAGTATTTGGTATCTGCGCTCTGCTGAAGCCAGTTACCTTCGGAAAAAGAGTTGGTAGCTCTT
GATCCGGCAAACAAACCACCGCTGGTAGCGGTGGTTTTTTTGTTTGCAAGCAGCAGATTACGCGCAGAAA
AAAAGGATCTCAAGAAGATCCTTTGATCTTTTCTACGGGGTCTGACGCTCAGTGGAACGAAAACTCACGT
TAAGGGATTTTGGTCATGAGATTATCAAAAAGGATCTTCACCTAGATCCTTTTAAATTAAAAATGAAGTT
TTAAATCAATCTAAAGTATATATGAGTAAACTTGGTCTGACAGTTACCAATGCTTAATCAGTGAGGCACC
TATCTCAGCGATCTGTCTATTTCGTTCATCCATAGTTGCCTGACTCCCCGTCGTGTAGATAACTACGATA
CGGGAGGGCTTACCATCTGGCCCCAGTGCTGCAATGATACCGCGAGACCCACGCTCACCGGCTCCAGATT
TATCAGCAATAAACCAGCCAGCCGGAAGGGCCGAGCGCAGAAGTGGTCCTGCAACTTTATCCGCCTCCAT
CCAGTCTATTAATTGTTGCCGGGAAGCTAGAGTAAGTAGTTCGCCAGTTAATAGTTTGCGCAACGTTGTT
GCCATTGCTGCAGGCATCGTGGTGTCACGCTCGTCGTTTGGTATGGCTTCATTCAGCTCCGGTTCCCAAC
GATCAAGGCGAGTTACATGATCCCCCATGTTGTGCAAAAAAGCGGTTAGCTCCTTCGGTCCTCCGATCGT
TGTCAGAAGTAAGTTGGCCGCAGTGTTATCACTCATGGTTATGGCAGCACTGCATAATTCTCTTACTGTC
ATGCCATCCGTAAGATGCTTTTCTGTGACTGGTGAGTACTCAACCAAGTCATTCTGAGAATAGTGTATGC
GGCGACCGAGTTGCTCTTGCCCGGCGTCAACACGGGATAATACCGCGCCACATAGCAGAACTTTAAAAGT
GCTCATCATTGGAAAACGTTCTTCGGGGCGAAAACTCTCAAGGATCTTACCGCTGTTGAGATCCAGTTCG
ATGTAACCCACTCGTGCACCCAACTGATCTTCAGCATCTTTTACTTTCACCAGCGTTTCTGGGTGAGCAA
AAACAGGAAGGCAAAATGCCGCAAAAAAGGGAATAAGGGCGACACGGAAATGTTGAATACTCATACTCTT
CCTTTTTCAATATTATTGAAGCATTTATCAGGGTTATTGTCTCATGAGCGGATACATATTTGAATGTATT
TAGAAAAATAAACAAATAGGGGTTCCGCGCACATTTCCCCGAAAAGTGCCACCTGACGTCTAAGAAACCA
TTATTATCATGACATTAACCTATAAAAATAGGCGTATCACGAGGCCCTTTCGTCTTCAAGAATTCCCGAC
ACCATCGAATGGTGCAAAACCTTTCGCGGTATGGCATGATAGCGCCCGGAAGAGAGTCAATTCAGGGTGG
TGAATGTGAAACCAGTAACGTTATACGATGTCGCAGAGTATGCCGGTGTCTCTTATCAGACCGTTTCCCG
CGTGGTGAACCAGGCCAGCCACGTTTCTGCGAAAACGCGGGAAAAAGTGGAAGCGGCGATGGCGGAGCTG
AATTACATTCCCAACCGCGTGGCACAACAACTGGCGGGCAAACAGTCGTTGCTGATTGGCGTTGCCACCT
CCAGTCTGGCCCTGCACGCGCCGTCGCAAATTGTCGCGGCGATTAAATCTCGCGCCGATCAACTGGGTGC
CAGCGTGGTGGTGTCGATGGTAGAACGAAGCGGCGTCGAAGCCTGTAAAGCGGCGGTGCACAATCTTCTC
GCGCAACGCGTCAGTGGGCTGATCATTAACTATCCGCTGGATGACCAGGATGCCATTGCTGTGGAAGCTG
CCTGCACTAATGTTCCGGCGTTATTTCTTGATGTCTCTGACCAGACACCCATCAACAGTATTATTTTCTC
CCATGAAGACGGTACGCGACTGGGCGTGGAGCATCTGGTCGCATTGGGTCACCAGCAAATCGCGCTGTTA
GCGGGCCCATTAAGTTCTGTCTCGGCGCGTCTGCGTCTGGCTGGCTGGCATAAATATCTCACTCGCAATC
AAATTCAGCCGATAGCGGAACGGGAAGGCGACTGGAGTGCCATGTCCGGTTTTCAACAAACCATGCAAAT
GCTGAATGAGGGCATCGTTCCCACTGCGATGCTGGTTGCCAACGATCAGATGGCGCTGGGCGCAATGCGC
GCCATTACCGAGTCCGGGCTGCGCGTTGGTGCGGATATCTCGGTAGTGGGATACGACGATACCGAAGACA
GCTCATGTTATATCCCGCCGTTAACCACCATCAAACAGGATTTTCGCCTGCTGGGGCAAACCAGCGTGGA
CCGCTTGCTGCAACTCTCTCAGGGCCAGGCGGTGAAGGGCAATCAGCTGTTGCCCGTCTCACTGGTGAAA
AGAAAAACCACCCTGGCGCCCAATACGCAAACCGCCTCTCCCCGCGCGTTGGCCGATTCATTAATGCAGC
TGGCACGACAGGTTTCCCGACTGGAAAGCGGGCAGTGAGCGCAACGCAATTAATGTAAGTTAGCTCACTC
ATTAGGCACAATTCTCATGTTTGACAGCTTATCATCGACTGCACGGTGCACCAATGCTTCTGGCGTCAGG
CAGCCATCGGAAGCTGTGGTATGGCTGTGCAGGTCGTAAATCACTGCATAATTCGTGTCGCTCAAGGCGC
ACTCCCGTTCTGGATAATGTTTTTTGCGCCGACATCATAACGGTTCTGGCAAATATTCTGAAATGAGCTG
