>Addgene plasmid #110016 | pHH0103_GRAP2_SH3 | depositor partial sequence | sequence record 206968 | pHH0103_GRAP2_SH3 sequence 201 bps
GGCCCAGCCGGCCGGCCGTGTTCGCTGGGCGCGTGCCCTGTATGATTTTGAAGCCCTGGAAGATGACGAA
CTGGGCTTCCATAGTGGTGAAGTGGTTGAAGTCCTGGACAGCTCTAACCCGTCTTGGTGGACCGGCCGTC
TGCACAACAAACTGGGTCTGTTTCCGGCAAATTACGTGGCTCCGATGACGCGCGCGGCCGC
